Addgene plasmid #170326: P-rTetO-EGFP-T2A-RPL22-3xHA
Purpose: Tetracycline-inducible expression of HA and EGFP tagged RPL22
Depositing lab: Hemali Phatnani. Depositing organization: New York Genome Center. Publication: Cell Type-Specific In Vitro Gene Expression Profiling of Stem Cell-Derived Neural Models. Gregory JA, Hoelzli E, Abdelaal R, Braine C, Cuevas M, Halpern M, Barretto N, Schrode N, Akbalik G, Kang K, Cheng E, Bowles K, Lotz S, Goderie S, Karch CM, Temple S, Goate A, Brennand KJ, Phatnani H. Cells. 2020 Jun 5;9(6). pii: cells9061406. doi: 10.3390/cells9061406. PubMed 32516938.
Backbone
  Vector backbone: pLV
  Vector type: Lentiviral
Growth in bacteria
  Bacterial resistance: Ampicillin, 100 μg/mL
  Growth temperature: 30°C
  Growth strain: NEB Stable
  Copy number: Unknown
Gene/Insert
  Gene/Insert name: RPL22
  Species: H. sapiens (human)
  Mutation: None
  Entrez Gene: RPL22 (a.k.a. EAP, HBP15, HBP15/L22, L22)
  Cloning method: Gibson Cloning
Terms and licenses: Academic/Nonprofit Terms; Industry Terms: Not Available to Industry
How to cite: P-rTetO-EGFP-T2A-RPL22-3xHA was a gift from Hemali Phatnani (Addgene plasmid # 170326 ; http://n2t.net/addgene:170326 ; RRID:Addgene_170326)
