[The description below was written by a language model from this plasmid's Addgene catalogue record and pLannotate feature annotations shown in this document.]
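Description:
P-rTetO-EGFP-T2A-RPL22-3xHA is a 9.5 kb lentiviral transfer plasmid on a pLV backbone, built for tetracycline-inducible expression of tagged human ribosomal protein RPL22. It is propagated in E. coli through a high-copy ColE1/pUC-type origin with ampicillin selection (AmpR), and also carries an f1 origin. Outside the proviral region sits an SV40/EM7-driven BleoR cassette with an SV40 poly(A) signal; because it lies beyond the downstream LTR, it would not be packaged into virus. The viral genome is transcribed from a CMV enhancer/promoter fused to a truncated HIV-1 5' LTR. It contains the Ψ packaging signal with a partial gag sequence, the Rev response element for Rev-dependent nuclear export, and the cPPT/CTS. A WPRE and a second truncated LTR followed by a bGH poly(A) signal close the 3' end. This layout depends on packaging functions supplied in trans.

The payload is driven by a tetracycline response element (tetO repeats) joined to a minimal CMV promoter, so expression depends on a tetracycline-controlled transactivator. No transactivator is annotated on this plasmid, so it would have to be supplied separately. The single open reading frame encodes EGFP, then, according to the construct name, a T2A self-cleaving peptide (not itself annotated, though a gap between the two coding features is consistent with it), and finally RPL22 carrying a C-terminal 3xHA tag. The T2A should yield free EGFP as a fluorescent marker of expressing cells, alongside HA-tagged RPL22, which can be incorporated into ribosomes. The associated publication concerns cell type-specific gene expression profiling in stem cell-derived neural models. That context fits use of the HA tag to immunoprecipitate ribosomes and their bound mRNAs from transduced cells, although the record itself states only inducible expression of the tagged protein.
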