Features (pLannotate 1.2.2; 34 found; start..end, strand, type, name):
    140..240     +  CDS            Rev (fragment): human immunodeficiency virus 1 (HIV-1) Rev protein; rev; enhances nuclear export of unspliced and incompletely spliced viral mRNAs
    290..407     +  misc_feature   cPPT/CTS: central polypurine tract and central termination sequence of HIV-1
    451..623     +  protein_bind   tetracycline response element (fragment): contains seven copies of the tetracycline operator tetO tetracycline repressor TetR
    641..679     +  promoter       minimal CMV promoter: human cytomegalovirus (CMV) immediate early promoter
    785..1501    +  CDS            EGFP: EGFP is a basic (constitutively fluorescent) green fluorescent protein published in 1996, derived from Aequorea victoria. It is reported to be a rapidly-maturing weak dimer with moderate acid sensitivity.
   1565..1927    +  CDS            RPL22 (fragment) (sequence withheld): RL22_HUMAN - Experimental evidence at protein level: Swiss-Prot protein existence level 1. From Homo sapiens (Human).
   1964..1995    +  CDS            3xHA (fragment): three tandem HA epitope tags
   1994..2016    +  CDS            3xHA (fragment): three tandem HA epitope tags
   2055..2078    +  misc_feature   MCS (fragment): pBluescript multiple cloning site
   2078..2666    +  misc_feature   WPRE: woodchuck hepatitis virus posttranscriptional regulatory element
   2603..3184    +  CDS            nef (fragment): NEF_HV1H2 - Experimental evidence at protein level: Swiss-Prot protein existence level 1. Extracellular Nef protein targets CD4(+) T-lymphocytes for apoptosis by interacting with CXCR4 surface receptors. From Human immunodeficiency virus type 1 group M subtype B (isolate HXB2) (HIV-1).
   3191..3371    +  LTR            5' LTR (truncated): truncated 5' long terminal repeat (LTR) from HIV-1
   3403..3627    +  polyA_signal   bGH poly(A) signal: bovine growth hormone polyadenylation signal
   3631..3652    +  promoter       SV40 promoter (fragment): SV40 enhancer and early promoter
   3673..4101    +  rep_origin     f1 ori (sequence partly withheld): f1 bacteriophage origin of replication; arrow indicates direction of (+) strand synthesis
   4115..4444    +  promoter       SV40 promoter: SV40 enhancer and early promoter
   4492..4539    +  promoter       EM7 promoter: synthetic bacterial promoter&nbsp
   4558..4932    +  CDS            BleoR: antibiotic-binding protein; Sh ble from Streptoalloteichus hindustanus; confers resistance to bleomycin, phleomycin, and Zeocin™
   4942..5067    +  CDS            ble (fragment): BLE_KLEPN - Experimental evidence at protein level: Swiss-Prot protein existence level 1. Binding protein with a strong affinity to the bleomycin family of antibiotics. Binds to CL990; an antimitotic-antibiotic compound. From Klebsiella pneumoniae.
   5062..5183    +  polyA_signal   SV40 poly(A) signal: SV40 polyadenylation signal
   5256..5272    -  protein_bind   lac operator: The lac repressor binds to the lac operator to inhibit transcription in E. coli. This inhibition can be relieved by adding lactose or isopropyl-β-D-thiogalactopyranoside (IPTG). lac repressor encoded by lacI
   5280..5310    -  promoter       lac promoter: promoter for the E. coli lac operon
   5325..5346    -  protein_bind   CAP binding site: CAP binding activates transcription in the presence of cAMP. E. coli catabolite activator protein
   5359..5451    -  CDS            lacI (fragment): lac repressor; lacI; The lac repressor binds to the lac operator to inhibit transcription in E. coli. This inhibition can be relieved by adding lactose or isopropyl-β-D-thiogalactopyranoside (IPTG).
   5634..6222    -  rep_origin     ori: high-copy-number ColE1/pMB1/pBR322/pUC origin of replication
   6393..7253    -  CDS            AmpR: β-lactamase; bla; confers resistance to ampicillin, carbenicillin, and related antibiotics
   7254..7358    -  promoter       AmpR promoter: bla
   7417..7469    -  misc_feature   bom (fragment): basis of mobility region from pBR322
   7624..8003    +  enhancer       CMV enhancer: human cytomegalovirus immediate early enhancer
   8004..8203    +  promoter       CMV promoter: human cytomegalovirus (CMV) immediate early promoter
   8221..8401    +  LTR            5' LTR (truncated): truncated 5' long terminal repeat (LTR) from HIV-1
   8448..8573    +  misc_feature   HIV-1 Ψ: packaging signal of human immunodeficiency virus type 1
   8557..8920    +  CDS            HIV-1 gag (fragment): gag protein from human immunodeficiency virus 1; gag
   9066..9299    +  misc_feature   RRE: The Rev response element (RRE) of HIV-1 allows for Rev-dependent mRNA export from the nucleus to the cytoplasm.
>Addgene plasmid #170326 | P-rTetO-EGFP-T2A-RPL22-3xHA | addgene full sequence | sequence record 333005 | Addgene NGS Result
GTTTAACATAACAAATTGGCTGTGGTATATAAAATTATTCATAATGATAGTAGGAGGCTTGGTAGGTTTA
AGAATAGTTTTTGCTGTACTTTCTATAGTGAATAGAGTTAGGCAGGGATATTCACCATTATCGTTTCAGA
CCCACCTCCCAACCCCGAGGGGACCCGACAGGCCCGAAGGAATAGAAGAAGAAGGTGGAGAGAGAGACAG
AGACAGATCCATTCGATTAGTGAACGGATCGGCACTGCGTGCGCCAATTCTGCAGACAAATGGCAGTATT
CATCCACAATTTTAAAAGAAAAGGGGGGATTGGGGGGTACAGTGCAGGGGAAAGAATAGTAGACATAATA
GCAACAGACATACAAACTAAAGAATTACAAAAACAAATTACAAAAATTCAAAATTTTCGGGTTTATTACA
GGGACAGCAGAGATCCAGTTTGGTTAGATCTCGAGTTTACCACTCCCTATCAGTGATAGAGAAAAGTGAA
AGTCGAGTTTACCACTCCCTATCAGTGATAGAGAAAAGTGAAAGTCGAGTTTACCACTCCCTATCAGTGA
TAGAGAAAAGTGAAAGTCGAGTTTACCACTCCCTATCAGTGATAGAGAAAAGTGAAAGTCGAGCTCGGTA
CCCGGGTCGAGGTAGGCGTGTACGGTGGGAGGCCTATATAAGCAGAGCTCGTTTAGTGAACCGTCAGATC
GCCTGGAGACGCCATCCACGCTGTTTTGACCTCCATAGAAGACACCGGGACCGATCCAGCCTCCGCGGCC
CCGAATTCGCCACCATGGTGAGCAAGGGCGAGGAGCTGTTCACCGGGGTGGTGCCCATCCTGGTCGAGCT
GGACGGCGACGTAAACGGCCACAAGTTCAGCGTGTCCGGCGAGGGCGAGGGCGATGCCACCTACGGCAAG
CTGACCCTGAAGTTCATCTGCACCACCGGCAAGCTGCCCGTGCCCTGGCCCACCCTCGTGACCACCCTGA
CCTACGGCGTGCAGTGCTTCAGCCGCTACCCCGACCACATGAAGCAGCACGACTTCTTCAAGTCCGCCAT
GCCCGAAGGCTACGTCCAGGAGCGCACCATCTTCTTCAAGGACGACGGCAACTACAAGACCCGCGCCGAG
GTGAAGTTCGAGGGCGACACCCTGGTGAACCGCATCGAGCTGAAGGGCATCGACTTCAAGGAGGACGGCA
ACATCCTGGGGCACAAGCTGGAGTACAACTACAACAGCCACAACGTCTATATCATGGCCGACAAGCAGAA
GAACGGCATCAAGGTGAACTTCAAGATCCGCCACAACATCGAGGACGGCAGCGTGCAGCTCGCCGACCAC
TACCAGCAGAACACCCCCATCGGCGACGGCCCCGTGCTGCTGCCCGACAACCACTACCTGAGCACCCAGT
CCGCCCTGAGCAAAGACCCCAACGAGAAGCGCGATCACATGGTCCTGCTGGAGTTCGTGACCGCCGCCGG
GATCACTCTCGGCATGGACGAGCTGTACAAGGGTTCAGGGGAGGGAAGAGGTTCCCTGCTCACATGCGGA
GACGTAGAAGAGAATCCCGGACCC
[384 nt withheld, positions 1565-1948]
GGAGGTGGATCAGGATACCCATACGATGTTCCAGATTACGCTTATCCATATGATGTCCCAGACTATGCTT
ACCCTTACGACGTTCCTGACTACGCCTAAGCTAGCTAATTCGATATCAAGCTTATCGATAATCAACCTCT
GGATTACAAAATTTGTGAAAGATTGACTGGTATTCTTAACTATGTTGCTCCTTTTACGCTATGTGGATAC
GCTGCTTTAATGCCTTTGTATCATGCTATTGCTTCCCGTATGGCTTTCATTTTCTCCTCCTTGTATAAAT
CCTGGTTGCTGTCTCTTTATGAGGAGTTGTGGCCCGTTGTCAGGCAACGTGGCGTGGTGTGCACTGTGTT
TGCTGACGCAACCCCCACTGGTTGGGGCATTGCCACCACCTGTCAGCTCCTTTCCGGGACTTTCGCTTTC
CCCCTCCCTATTGCCACGGCGGAACTCATCGCCGCCTGCCTTGCCCGCTGCTGGACAGGGGCTCGGCTGT
TGGGCACTGACAATTCCGTGGTGTTGTCGGGGAAATCATCGTCCTTTCCTTGGCTGCTCGCCTGTGTTGC
CACCTGGATTCTGCGCGGGACGTCCTTCTGCTACGTCCCTTCGGCCCTCAATCCAGCGGACCTTCCTTCC
CGCGGCCTGCTGCCGGCTCTGCGGCCTCTTCCGCGTCTTCGCCTTCGCCCTCAGACGAGTCGGATCTCCC
TTTGGGCCGCCTCCCCGCATCGATACCGTCGACCTCGAGACCTAGAAAAACATGGAGCAATCACAAGTAG
CAATACAGCAGCTACCAATGCTGATTGTGCCTGGCTAGAAGCACAAGAGGAGGAGGAGGTGGGTTTTCCA
GTCACACCTCAGGTACCTTTAAGACCAATGACTTACAAGGCAGCTGTAGATCTTAGCCACTTTTTAAAAG
AAAAGGGGGGACTGGAAGGGCTAATTCACTCCCAACGAAGACAAGATATCCTTGATCTGTGGATCTACCA
CACACAAGGCTACTTCCCTGATTGGCAGAACTACACACCAGGGCCAGGGATCAGATATCCACTGACCTTT
GGATGGTGCTACAAGCTAGTACCAGTTGAGCAAGAGAAGGTAGAAGAAGCCAATGAAGGAGAGAACACCC
GCTTGTTACACCCTGTGAGCCTGCATGGGATGGATGACCCGGAGAGAGAAGTATTAGAGTGGAGGTTTGA
CAGCCGCCTAGCATTTCATCACATGGCCCGAGAGCTGCATCCGGACTGTACTGGGTCTCTCTGGTTAGAC
CAGATCTGAGCCTGGGAGCTCTCTGGCTAACTAGGGAACCCACTGCTTAAGCCTCAATAAAGCTTGCCTT
GAGTGCTTCAAGTAGTGTGTGCCCGTCTGTTGTGTGACTCTGGTAACTAGAGATCCCTCAGACCCTTTTA
GTCAGTGTGGAAAATCTCTAGCAGGGCCCGTTTAAACCCGCTGATCAGCCTCGACTGTGCCTTCTAGTTG
CCAGCCATCTGTTGTTTGCCCCTCCCCCGTGCCTTCCTTGACCCTGGAAGGTGCCACTCCCACTGTCCTT
TCCTAATAAAATGAGGAAATTGCATCGCATTGTCTGAGTAGGTGTCATTCTATTCTGGGGGGTGGGGTGG
GGCAGGACAGCAAGGGGGAGGATTGGGAAGACAATAGCAGGCATGCTGGGGATGCGGTGGGCTCTATGGC
TTCTGAGGCGGAAAGAACCAGCTGGGGCTCTAGGGGGTATCCCC
[124 nt withheld, positions 3673-3796]
C
[91 nt withheld, positions 3798-3888]
A
[49 nt withheld, positions 3890-3938]
CCTTTGACGTTGGAGTCCACGTTCTTT
[37 nt withheld, positions 3966-4002]
ACCCTATCTCGGTCTATTCTTTTGATTTATAAGGGATTTTGCCGATTTCGGCCTATTGGTTAAAAAATGA
GCTGATTTAACAAAAATTTAACGCGAATTAATTCTGTGGAATGTGTGTCAGTTAGGGTGTGGAAAGTCCC
CAGGCTCCCCAGCAGGCAGAAGTATGCAAAGCATGCATCTCAATTAGTCAGCAACCAGGTGTGGAAAGTC
CCCAGGCTCCCCAGCAGGCAGAAGTATGCAAAGCATGCATCTCAATTAGTCAGCAACCATAGTCCCGCCC
CTAACTCCGCCCATCCCGCCCCTAACTCCGCCCAGTTCCGCCCATTCTCCGCCCCATGGCTGACTAATTT
TTTTTATTTATGCAGAGGCCGAGGCCGCCTCTGCCTCTGAGCTATTCCAGAAGTAGTGAGGAGGCTTTTT
TGGAGGCCTAGGCTTTTGCAAAAAGCTCCCGGGAGCTTGTATATCCATTTTCGGATCTGATCAGCACGTG
TTGACAATTAATCATCGGCATAGTATATCGGCATAGTATAATACGACAAGGTGAGGAACTAAACCATGGC
CAAGTTGACCAGTGCCGTTCCGGTGCTCACCGCGCGCGACGTCGCCGGAGCGGTCGAGTTCTGGACCGAC
CGGCTCGGGTTCTCCCGGGACTTCGTGGAGGACGACTTCGCCGGTGTGGTCCGGGACGACGTGACCCTGT
TCATCAGCGCGGTCCAGGACCAGGTGGTGCCGGACAACACCCTGGCCTGGGTGTGGGTGCGCGGCCTGGA
CGAGCTGTACGCCGAGTGGTCGGAGGTCGTGTCCACGAACTTCCGGGACGCCTCCGGGCCGGCCATGACC
GAGATCGGCGAGCAGCCGTGGGGGCGGGAGTTCGCCCTGCGCGACCCGGCCGGCAACTGCGTGCACTTCG
TGGCCGAGGAGCAGGACTGACACGTGCTACGAGATTTCGATTCCACCGCCGCCTTCTATGAAAGGTTGGG
CTTCGGAATCGTTTTCCGGGACGCCGGCTGGATGATCCTCCAGCGCGGGGATCTCATGCTGGAGTTCTTC
GCCCACCCCAACTTGTTTATTGCAGCTTATAATGGTTACAAATAAAGCAATAGCATCACAAATTTCACAA
ATAAAGCATTTTTTTCACTGCATTCTAGTTGTGGTTTGTCCAAACTCATCAATGTATCTTATCATGTCTG
TATACCGTCGACCTCTAGCTAGAGCTTGGCGTAATCATGGTCATAGCTGTTTCCTGTGTGAAATTGTTAT
CCGCTCACAATTCCACACAACATACGAGCCGGAAGCATAAAGTGTAAAGCCTGGGGTGCCTAATGAGTGA
GCTAACTCACATTAATTGCGTTGCGCTCACTGCCCGCTTTCCAGTCGGGAAACCTGTCGTGCCAGCTGCA
TTAATGAATCGGCCAACGCGCGGGGAGAGGCGGTTTGCGTATTGGGCGCTCTTCCGCTTCCTCGCTCACT
GACTCGCTGCGCTCGGTCGTTCGGCTGCGGCGAGCGGTATCAGCTCACTCAAAGGCGGTAATACGGTTAT
CCACAGAATCAGGGGATAACGCAGGAAAGAACATGTGAGCAAAAGGCCAGCAAAAGGCCAGGAACCGTAA
AAAGGCCGCGTTGCTGGCGTTTTTCCATAGGCTCCGCCCCCCTGACGAGCATCACAAAAATCGACGCTCA
AGTCAGAGGTGGCGAAACCCGACAGGACTATAAAGATACCAGGCGTTTCCCCCTGGAAGCTCCCTCGTGC
GCTCTCCTGTTCCGACCCTGCCGCTTACCGGATACCTGTCCGCCTTTCTCCCTTCGGGAAGCGTGGCGCT
TTCTCATAGCTCACGCTGTAGGTATCTCAGTTCGGTGTAGGTCGTTCGCTCCAAGCTGGGCTGTGTGCAC
GAACCCCCCGTTCAGCCCGACCGCTGCGCCTTATCCGGTAACTATCGTCTTGAGTCCAACCCGGTAAGAC
ACGACTTATCGCCACTGGCAGCAGCCACTGGTAACAGGATTAGCAGAGCGAGGTATGTAGGCGGTGCTAC
AGAGTTCTTGAAGTGGTGGCCTAACTACGGCTACACTAGAAGAACAGTATTTGGTATCTGCGCTCTGCTG
AAGCCAGTTACCTTCGGAAAAAGAGTTGGTAGCTCTTGATCCGGCAAACAAACCACCGCTGGTAGCGGTG
GTTTTTTTGTTTGCAAGCAGCAGATTACGCGCAGAAAAAAAGGATCTCAAGAAGATCCTTTGATCTTTTC
TACGGGGTCTGACGCTCAGTGGAACGAAAACTCACGTTAAGGGATTTTGGTCATGAGATTATCAAAAAGG
ATCTTCACCTAGATCCTTTTAAATTAAAAATGAAGTTTTAAATCAATCTAAAGTATATATGAGTAAACTT
GGTCTGACAGTTACCAATGCTTAATCAGTGAGGCACCTATCTCAGCGATCTGTCTATTTCGTTCATCCAT
AGTTGCCTGACTCCCCGTCGTGTAGATAACTACGATACGGGAGGGCTTACCATCTGGCCCCAGTGCTGCA
ATGATACCGCGAGACCCACGCTCACCGGCTCCAGATTTATCAGCAATAAACCAGCCAGCCGGAAGGGCCG
AGCGCAGAAGTGGTCCTGCAACTTTATCCGCCTCCATCCAGTCTATTAATTGTTGCCGGGAAGCTAGAGT
AAGTAGTTCGCCAGTTAATAGTTTGCGCAACGTTGTTGCCATTGCTACAGGCATCGTGGTGTCACGCTCG
TCGTTTGGTATGGCTTCATTCAGCTCCGGTTCCCAACGATCAAGGCGAGTTACATGATCCCCCATGTTGT
GCAAAAAAGCGGTTAGCTCCTTCGGTCCTCCGATCGTTGTCAGAAGTAAGTTGGCCGCAGTGTTATCACT
CATGGTTATGGCAGCACTGCATAATTCTCTTACTGTCATGCCATCCGTAAGATGCTTTTCTGTGACTGGT
GAGTACTCAACCAAGTCATTCTGAGAATAGTGTATGCGGCGACCGAGTTGCTCTTGCCCGGCGTCAATAC
GGGATAATACCGCGCCACATAGCAGAACTTTAAAAGTGCTCATCATTGGAAAACGTTCTTCGGGGCGAAA
ACTCTCAAGGATCTTACCGCTGTTGAGATCCAGTTCGATGTAACCCACTCGTGCACCCAACTGATCTTCA
GCATCTTTTACTTTCACCAGCGTTTCTGGGTGAGCAAAAACAGGAAGGCAAAATGCCGCAAAAAAGGGAA
TAAGGGCGACACGGAAATGTTGAATACTCATACTCTTCCTTTTTCAATATTATTGAAGCATTTATCAGGG
TTATTGTCTCATGAGCGGATACATATTTGAATGTATTTAGAAAAATAAACAAATAGGGGTTCCGCGCACA
TTTCCCCGAAAAGTGCCACCTGACGTCGACGGATCGGGAGATCTCCCGATCCCCTATGGTGCACTCTCAG
TACAATCTGCTCTGATGCCGCATAGTTAAGCCAGTATCTGCTCCCTGCTTGTGTGTTGGAGGTCGCTGAG
TAGTGCGCGAGCAAAATTTAAGCTACAACAAGGCAAGGCTTGACCGACAATTGCATGAAGAATCTGCTTA
GGGTTAGGCGTTTTGCGCTGCTTCGCGATGTACGGGCCAGATATACGCGTTGACATTGATTATTGACTAG
TTATTAATAGTAATCAATTACGGGGTCATTAGTTCATAGCCCATATATGGAGTTCCGCGTTACATAACTT
ACGGTAAATGGCCCGCCTGGCTGACCGCCCAACGACCCCCGCCCATTGACGTCAATAATGACGTATGTTC
CCATAGTAACGCCAATAGGGACTTTCCATTGACGTCAATGGGTGGAGTATTTACGGTAAACTGCCCACTT
GGCAGTACATCAAGTGTATCATATGCCAAGTACGCCCCCTATTGACGTCAATGACGGTAAATGGCCCGCC
TGGCATTATGCCCAGTACATGACCTTATGGGACTTTCCTACTTGGCAGTACATCTACGTATTAGTCATCG
CTATTACCATGGTGATGCGGTTTTGGCAGTACATCAATGGGCGTGGATAGCGGTTTGACTCACGGGGATT
TCCAAGTCTCCACCCCATTGACGTCAATGGGAGTTTGTTTTGGCACCAAAATCAACGGGACTTTCCAAAA
TGTCGTAACAACTCCGCCCCATTGACGCAAATGGGCGGTAGGCGTGTACGGTGGGAGGTCTATATAAGCA
GCGCGTTTTGCCTGTACTGGGTCTCTCTGGTTAGACCAGATCTGAGCCTGGGAGCTCTCTGGCTAACTAG
GGAACCCACTGCTTAAGCCTCAATAAAGCTTGCCTTGAGTGCTTCAAGTAGTGTGTGCCCGTCTGTTGTG
TGACTCTGGTAACTAGAGATCCCTCAGACCCTTTTAGTCAGTGTGGAAAATCTCTAGCAGTGGCGCCCGA
ACAGGGACTTGAAAGCGAAAGGGAAACCAGAGGAGCTCTCTCGACGCAGGACTCGGCTTGCTGAAGCGCG
CACGGCAAGAGGCGAGGGGCGGCGACTGGTGAGTACGCCAAAAATTTTGACTAGCGGAGGCTAGAAGGAG
AGAGATGGGTGCGAGAGCGTCAGTATTAAGCGGGGGAGAATTAGATCGCGATGGGAAAAAATTCGGTTAA
GGCCAGGGGGAAAGAAAAAATATAAATTAAAACATATAGTATGGGCAAGCAGGGAGCTAGAACGATTCGC
AGTTAATCCTGGCCTGTTAGAAACATCAGAAGGCTGTAGACAAATACTGGGACAGCTACAACCATCCCTT
CAGACAGGATCAGAAGAACTTAGATCATTATATAATACAGTAGCAACCCTCTATTGTGTGCATCAAAGGA
TAGAGATAAAAGACACCAAGGAAGCTTTAGACAAGATAGAGGAAGAGCAAAACAAAAGTAAGACCACCGC
ACAGCAAGCGGCCGCTGATCTTCAGACCTGGAGGAGGAGATATGAGGGACAATTGGAGAAGTGAATTATA
TAAATATAAAGTAGTAAAAATTGAACCATTAGGAGTAGCACCCACCAAGGCAAAGAGAAGAGTGGTGCAG
AGAGAAAAAAGAGCAGTGGGAATAGGAGCTTTGTTCCTTGGGTTCTTGGGAGCAGCAGGAAGCACTATGG
GCGCAGCGTCAATGACGCTGACGGTACAGGCCAGACAATTATTGTCTGGTATAGTGCAGCAGCAGAACAA
TTTGCTGAGGGCTATTGAGGCGCAACAGCATCTGTTGCAACTCACAGTCTGGGGCATCAAGCAGCTCCAG
GCAAGAATCCTGGCTGTGGAAAGATACCTAAAGGATCAACAGCTCCTGGGGATTTGGGGTTGCTCTGGAA
AACTCATTTGCACCACTGCTGTGCCTTGGAATGCTAGTTGGAGTAATAAATCTCTGGAACAGATTTGGAA
TCACACGACCTGGATGGAGTGGGACAGAGAAATTAACAATTACACAAGCTTAATACACTCCTTAATTGAA
GAATCGCAAAACCAGCAAGAAAAGAATGAACAAGAATTATTGGAATTAGATAAATGGGCAAGTTTGTGGA
ATTG
